Addgene plasmid #82789: pDONR223_DCAF8_p.R559P
Purpose: Gateway Donor vector containing DCAF8, part of the Target Accelerator Plasmid Collection.
Depositing lab: Jesse Boehm & Matthew Meyerson & David Root. Depositing organization: Broad Institute. Publication: High-throughput Phenotyping of Lung Cancer Somatic Mutations. Berger AH, Brooks AN, Wu X, Shrestha Y, Chouinard C, Piccioni F, Bagul M, Kamburov A, Imielinski M, Hogstrom L, Zhu C, Yang X, Pantel S, Sakai R, Watson J, Kaplan N, Campbell JD, Singh S, Root DE, Narayan R, Natoli T, Lahr DL, Tirosh I, Tamayo P, Getz G, Wong B, Doench J, Subramanian A, Golub TR, Meyerson M, Boehm JS. Cancer Cell. 2016 Aug 8;30(2):214-28. doi: 10.1016/j.ccell.2016.06.022. Epub 2016 Jul 28. PubMed 27478040.
Backbone
  Vector backbone: pDONR223
  Backbone manufacturer: Invitrogen
  Vector type: Gateway Entry vector
Growth in bacteria
  Bacterial resistance: Spectinomycin, 50 μg/mL
  Growth temperature: 37°C
  Growth strain: DH5alpha
  Copy number: High Copy
Gene/Insert
  Gene/Insert name: DCAF8 (alt name: NM_015726)
  Species: H. sapiens (human)
  Mutation: R559P
  Entrez Gene: DCAF8 (a.k.a. GAN2, H326, WDR42A)
  Promoter: None
  Cloning method: Gateway Cloning
  Sequencing primers: 5′ M13pUC-fwd; 3′ M13-Rev
Terms and licenses: Academic/Nonprofit Terms; Industry Terms: Not Available to Industry
Depositor comments: CLOSED (stop codon immediately follows insert)
How to cite: pDONR223_DCAF8_p.R559P was a gift from Jesse Boehm & Matthew Meyerson & David Root (Addgene plasmid # 82789 ; http://n2t.net/addgene:82789 ; RRID:Addgene_82789)
