[The description below was written by a language model from this plasmid's Addgene catalogue record and pLannotate feature annotations shown in this document.]
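Description:
pDONR223_DCAF8_p.R559P is a Gateway entry clone built on the Invitrogen pDONR223 backbone, carrying the human DCAF8 open reading frame (also known as WDR42A or H326) with the missense substitution R559P. It belongs to the Target Accelerator Plasmid Collection, which was assembled for high-throughput phenotyping of somatic mutations found in lung cancer. The sequenced plasmid is 4,587 nt. It replicates in E. coli from a high-copy ColE1/pUC-type origin and is selected with spectinomycin through the aadA (SmR) aminoglycoside adenylyltransferase gene. An integron Pc promoter fragment and a short gentamicin acetyltransferase remnant lie upstream of this marker.

The DCAF8 coding sequence of about 1.8 kb is flanked by attL recombination sites. The automated annotation labels them attL3 and a partial attL2, though both serve as the LR-reaction sites of the entry clone. DCAF8 is annotated as a possible substrate receptor for the CUL4-DDB1 E3 ubiquitin ligase complex. The record lists no promoter for the insert, so the plasmid is not intended for expression as it stands. The rrnB T1 and T2 terminators upstream of the cassette insulate it from read-through transcription, and a T7 promoter sits just outside the downstream att site, facing the insert in antisense orientation. Small lacI and lacZα fragments are backbone remnants.

The clone is in "closed" format, with a stop codon immediately after the ORF. After LR Clonase transfer into a destination vector, the protein will therefore be expressed with a native C-terminus and cannot be fused to C-terminal tags. The plasmid's typical use is as a shuttle source for moving this mutant allele into expression vectors, so that its function can be compared with wild-type DCAF8.
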