Features (pLannotate 1.2.2; 12 found; start..end, strand, type, name):
    121..213     +  CDS            lacI (fragment): lac repressor; lacI; The lac repressor binds to the lac operator to inhibit transcription in E. coli. This inhibition can be relieved by adding lactose or isopropyl-β-D-thiogalactopyranoside (IPTG).
    268..295     -  terminator     rrnB T2 terminator: transcription terminator T2 from the E. coli rrnB gene
    427..470     +  terminator     rrnB T1 terminator: Escherichia coli rrnB; transcription terminator T1 from the E. coli rrnB gene
    517..553     -  CDS            lacZα (fragment): LacZα fragment of β-galactosidase; lacZ fragment
    570..665     +  protein_bind   attL3: mutant version of attL; recombination site for the Gateway® LR reaction LR Clonase™
    671..2461    +  CDS            DCAF8: DCAF8_HUMAN - Also known as H326, WDR42A. Experimental evidence at protein level: Swiss-Prot protein existence level 1. May function as a substrate receptor for CUL4-DDB1 E3 ubiquitin-protein ligase complex. From Homo sapiens (Human).
   2472..2565    -  protein_bind   attL2 (fragment): mutant version of attL; recombination site for the Gateway® LR reaction LR Clonase™
   2583..2601    -  promoter       T7 promoter: promoter for bacteriophage T7 RNA polymerase
   2791..2814    +  promoter       Pc promoter (fragment): intI1 (promoter lies within the coding sequence); class 1 integron promoter
   2990..3046    +  CDS            GmR (fragment): gentamycin acetyltransferase; aacC1; confers resistance to gentamycin
   3053..3844    +  CDS            SmR: aminoglycoside adenylyltransferase (Murphy, 1985); aadA; confers resistance to spectinomycin and streptomycin
   3937..4525    +  rep_origin     ori: high-copy-number ColE1/pMB1/pBR322/pUC origin of replication
>Addgene plasmid #82789 | pDONR223_DCAF8_p.R559P | addgene full sequence | sequence record 161904 | Addgene NGS result
CTTTCCTGCGTTATCCCCTGATTCTGTGGATAACCGTATTACCGCCTTTGAGTGAGCTGATACCGCTCGC
CGCAGCCGAACGACCGAGCGCAGCGAGTCAGTGAGCGAGGAAGCGGAAGAGCGCCCAATACGCAAACCGC
CTCTCCCCGCGCGTTGGCCGATTCATTAATGCAGCTGGCACGACAGGTTTCCCGACTGGAAAGCGGGCAG
TGAGCGCAACGCAATTAATACGCGTACCGCTAGCCAGGAAGAGTTTGTAGAAACGCAAAAAGGCCATCCG
TCAGGATGGCCTTCTGCTTAGTTTGATGCCTGGCAGTTTATGGCGGGCGTCCTGCCCGCCACCCTCCGGG
CCGTTGCTTCACAACGTTCAAATCCGCTCCCGGCGGATTTGTCCTACTCAGGAGAGCGTTCACCGACAAA
CAACAGATAAAACGAAAGGCCCAGTCTTCCGACTGAGCCTTTCGTTTTATTTGATGCCTGGCAGTTCCCT
ACTCTCGCGTTAACGCTAGCATGGATGTTTTCCCAGTCACGACGTTGTAAAACGACGGCCAGTCTTAAGC
TCGGGCCCCAAATAATGATTTTATTTTGACTGATAGTGACCTGTTCGTTGCAACAAATTGATGAGCAATG
CTTTTTTATAATGCCAACTTTGTACAAAAAAGTTGGCACCATGTCCAGCAAAGGGAGCAGCACAGATGGC
AGAACAGACTTAGCTAATGGAAGCCTGTCTAGCAGTCCAGAGGAGATGTCTGGAGCTGAAGAGGGGAGGG
AGACATCCTCAGGCATTGAAGTGGAGGCCTCAGACCTGAGTTTGAGCTTGACTGGGGATGATGGTGGCCC
CAACCGCACCAGCACAGAAAGTCGAGGCACAGACACAGAGAGCTCAGGTGAAGATAAGGACTCTGACAGC
ATGGAGGACACTGGTCATTACTCCATTAATGATGAAAATCGAGTCCATGACCGCTCAGAGGAAGAGGAAG
AGGAGGAAGAAGAGGAGGAAGAAGAGCAGCCTCGGCGCCGTGTACAGCGCAAGCGGGCTAACCGTGACCA
GGACTCATCAGATGATGAGCGGGCCCTAGAGGACTGGGTGTCCTCAGAAACATCAGCTCTACCCCGACCT
CGCTGGCAAGCCCTCCCTGCCCTTCGGGAGCGGGAGCTGGGTTCAAGTGCCCGCTTTGTCTATGAGGCCT
GTGGGGCAAGAGTCTTTGTGCAGCGTTTCCGCCTGCAGCATGGGCTTGAGGGCCATACTGGTTGTGTCAA
TACCCTGCACTTTAACCAGCGCGGCACCTGGCTGGCCAGTGGCAGCGATGACCTGAAGGTGGTGGTGTGG
GATTGGGTACGGCGGCAGCCAGTACTGGACTTTGAGAGTGGCCACAAAAGTAATGTGTTCCAGGCCAAGT
TTCTTCCTAACAGTGGTGATTCTACTCTGGCCATGTGTGCCCGTGACGGGCAGGTTCGAGTAGCAGAACT
GTCTGCCACACAGTGTTGCAAGAATACAAAACGTGTGGCCCAGCACAAGGGAGCGTCCCACAAGTTGGCA
CTGGAACCAGACTCTCCCTGTACGTTCTTATCTGCAGGTGAAGATGCAGTTGTTTTCACCATTGACCTGA
GACAAGACCGCCCAGCGTCGAAACTGGTGGTGACAAAAGAGAAAGAGAAGAAAGTGGGGCTGTATACGAT
CTATGTGAATCCTGCCAATACCCACCAGTTTGCAGTGGGTGGACGAGATCAGTTTGTAAGGATTTATGAC
CAGAGGAAAATTGATGAGAATGAGAACAATGGAGTACTCAAGAAGTTCTGTCCTCATCACCTGGTGAACA
GTGAGTCCAAAGCAAACATCACCTGTCTTGTGTACAGCCACGACGGCACAGAGCTCCTGGCCAGTTACAA
TGATGAAGACATTTACCTCTTCAACTCCTCTCACAGTGATGGGGCCCAGTATGTTAAGAGATACAAGGGC
CACAGAAATAATGCCACAGTAAAAGGCGTCAATTTCTATGGCCCCAAGAGTGAGTTTGTGGTGAGCGGTA
GTGACTGTGGGCACATCTTCCTCTGGGAGAAATCATCCTGCCAGATTATTCAGTTCATGGAGGGGGACAA
GGGAGGCGTGGTAAACTGTCTTGAGCCCCACCCTCACCTGCCTGTGCTGGCAACCAGTGGCCTAGACCAT
GATGTGAAGATCTGGGCACCCACAGCTGAAGCTTCCACTGAGCTGACAGGGTTAAAAGATGTGATTAAGA
AGAACAAGCGGGAGCGGGATGAAGATAGCTTGCACCAAACTGACCTGTTTGATAGTCACATGCTGTGGTT
CCTTATGCATCACCTGAGACAGAGACGCCATCACCCGCGCTGGCGAGAACCTGGGGTTGGGGCCACAGAC
GCGGACTCTGATGAGTCTCCCAGCTCCTCAGACACATCGGACGAGGAGGAGGGCCCTGACCGGGTGCAGT
GCATGCCATCTTGATTGCCAACTTTCTTGTACAAAGTTGTCATTATAAGAAAGCATTGCTTATCAATTTG
TTGCAACGAACAGGTCACTATCAGTCAAAATAAAATCATTATTTGCCATCCAGCTGATATCCCCTATAGT
GAGTCGTATTACATGGTCATAGCTGTTTCCTGGCAGCTCTGGCCCGTGTCTCAAAATCTCTGATGTTACA
TTGCACAAGATAAAAATATATCATCATGCCTCCTCTAGACCAGCCAGGACAGAAATGCCTCGACTTCGCT
GCTACCCAAGGTTGCCGGGTGACGCACACCGTGGAAACGGATGAAGGCACGAACCCAGTGGACATAAGCC
TGTTCGGTTCGTAAGCTGTAATGCAAGTAGCGTATGCGCTCACGCAACTGGTCCAGAACCTTGACCGAAC
GCAGCGGTGGTAACGGCGCAGTGGCGGTTTTCATGGCTTGTTATGACTGTTTTTTTGGGGTACAGTCTAT
GCCTCGGGCATCCAAGCAGCAAGCGCGTTACGCCGTGGGTCGATGTTTGATGTTATGGAGCAGCAACGAT
GTTACGCAGCAGGGCAGTCGCCCTAAAACAAAGTTAAACATTATGAGGGAAGCGGTGATCGCCGAAGTAT
CGACTCAACTATCAGAGGTAGTTGGCGTCATCGAGCGCCATCTCGAACCGACGTTGCTGGCCGTACATTT
GTACGGCTCCGCAGTGGATGGCGGCCTGAAGCCACACAGTGATATTGATTTGCTGGTTACGGTGACCGTA
AGGCTTGATGAAACAACGCGGCGAGCTTTGATCAACGACCTTTTGGAAACTTCGGCTTCCCCTGGAGAGA
GCGAGATTCTCCGCGCTGTAGAAGTCACCATTGTTGTGCACGACGACATCATTCCGTGGCGTTATCCAGC
TAAGCGCGAACTGCAATTTGGAGAATGGCAGCGCAATGACATTCTTGCAGGTATCTTCGAGCCAGCCACG
ATCGACATTGATCTGGCTATCTTGCTGACAAAAGCAAGAGAACATAGCGTTGCCTTGGTAGGTCCAGCGG
CGGAGGAACTCTTTGATCCGGTTCCTGAACAGGATCTATTTGAGGCGCTAAATGAAACCTTAACGCTATG
GAACTCGCCGCCCGACTGGGCTGGCGATGAGCGAAATGTAGTGCTTACGTTGTCCCGCATTTGGTACAGC
GCAGTAACCGGCAAAATCGCGCCGAAGGATGTCGCTGCCGACTGGGCAATGGAGCGCCTGCCGGCCCAGT
ATCAGCCCGTCATACTTGAAGCTAGACAGGCTTATCTTGGACAAGAAGAAGATCGCTTGGCCTCGCGCGC
AGATCAGTTGGAAGAATTTGTCCACTACGTGAAAGGCGAGATCACCAAGGTAGTCGGCAAATAACCCTCG
AGCCACCCATGACCAAAATCCCTTAACGTGAGTTACGCGTCGTTCCACTGAGCGTCAGACCCCGTAGAAA
AGATCAAAGGATCTTCTTGAGATCCTTTTTTTCTGCGCGTAATCTGCTGCTTGCAAACAAAAAAACCACC
GCTACCAGCGGTGGTTTGTTTGCCGGATCAAGAGCTACCAACTCTTTTTCCGAAGGTAACTGGCTTCAGC
AGAGCGCAGATACCAAATACTGTTCTTCTAGTGTAGCCGTAGTTAGGCCACCACTTCAAGAACTCTGTAG
CACCGCCTACATACCTCGCTCTGCTAATCCTGTTACCAGTGGCTGCTGCCAGTGGCGATAAGTCGTGTCT
TACCGGGTTGGACTCAAGACGATAGTTACCGGATAAGGCGCAGCGGTCGGGCTGAACGGGGGGTTCGTGC
ACACAGCCCAGCTTGGAGCGAACGACCTACACCGAACTGAGATACCTACAGCGTGAGCTATGAGAAAGCG
CCACGCTTCCCGAAGGGAGAAAGGCGGACAGGTATCCGGTAAGCGGCAGGGTCGGAACAGGAGAGCGCAC
GAGGGAGCTTCCAGGGGGAAACGCCTGGTATCTTTATAGTCCTGTCGGGTTTCGCCACCTCTGACTTGAG
CGTCGATTTTTGTGATGCTCGTCAGGGGGGCGGAGCCTATGGAAAAACGCCAGCAACGCGGCCTTTTTAC
GGTTCCTGGCCTTTTGCTGGCCTTTTGCTCACATGTT
