>Addgene plasmid #82789 | pDONR223_DCAF8_p.R559P | depositor partial sequence | sequence record 157515 | Insert sequence
ATGTCCAGCAAAGGGAGCAGCACAGATGGCAGAACAGACTTAGCTAATGGAAGCCTGTCTAGCAGTCCAG
AGGAGATGTCTGGAGCTGAAGAGGGGAGGGAGACATCCTCAGGCATTGAAGTGGAGGCCTCAGACCTGAG
TTTGAGCTTGACTGGGGATGATGGTGGCCCCAACCGCACCAGCACAGAAAGTCGAGGCACAGACACAGAG
AGCTCAGGTGAAGATAAGGACTCTGACAGCATGGAGGACACTGGTCATTACTCCATTAATGATGAAAATC
GAGTCCATGACCGCTCAGAGGAAGAGGAAGAGGAGGAAGAAGAGGAGGAAGAAGAGCAGCCTCGGCGCCG
TGTACAGCGCAAGCGGGCTAACCGTGACCAGGACTCATCAGATGATGAGCGGGCCCTAGAGGACTGGGTG
TCCTCAGAAACATCAGCTCTACCCCGACCTCGCTGGCAAGCCCTCCCTGCCCTTCGGGAGCGGGAGCTGG
GTTCAAGTGCCCGCTTTGTCTATGAGGCCTGTGGGGCAAGAGTCTTTGTGCAGCGTTTCCGCCTGCAGCA
TGGGCTTGAGGGCCATACTGGTTGTGTCAATACCCTGCACTTTAACCAGCGCGGCACCTGGCTGGCCAGT
GGCAGCGATGACCTGAAGGTGGTGGTGTGGGATTGGGTACGGCGGCAGCCAGTACTGGACTTTGAGAGTG
GCCACAAAAGTAATGTGTTCCAGGCCAAGTTTCTTCCTAACAGTGGTGATTCTACTCTGGCCATGTGTGC
CCGTGACGGGCAGGTTCGAGTAGCAGAACTGTCTGCCACACAGTGTTGCAAGAATACAAAACGTGTGGCC
CAGCACAAGGGAGCGTCCCACAAGTTGGCACTGGAACCAGACTCTCCCTGTACGTTCTTATCTGCAGGTG
AAGATGCAGTTGTTTTCACCATTGACCTGAGACAAGACCGCCCAGCGTCGAAACTGGTGGTGACAAAAGA
GAAAGAGAAGAAAGTGGGGCTGTATACGATCTATGTGAATCCTGCCAATACCCACCAGTTTGCAGTGGGT
GGACGAGATCAGTTTGTAAGGATTTATGACCAGAGGAAAATTGATGAGAATGAGAACAATGGAGTACTCA
AGAAGTTCTGTCCTCATCACCTGGTGAACAGTGAGTCCAAAGCAAACATCACCTGTCTTGTGTACAGCCA
CGACGGCACAGAGCTCCTGGCCAGTTACAATGATGAAGACATTTACCTCTTCAACTCCTCTCACAGTGAT
GGGGCCCAGTATGTTAAGAGATACAAGGGCCACAGAAATAATGCCACAGTAAAAGGCGTCAATTTCTATG
GCCCCAAGAGTGAGTTTGTGGTGAGCGGTAGTGACTGTGGGCACATCTTCCTCTGGGAGAAATCATCCTG
CCAGATTATTCAGTTCATGGAGGGGGACAAGGGAGGCGTGGTAAACTGTCTTGAGCCCCACCCTCACCTG
CCTGTGCTGGCAACCAGTGGCCTAGACCATGATGTGAAGATCTGGGCACCCACAGCTGAAGCTTCCACTG
AGCTGACAGGGTTAAAAGATGTGATTAAGAAGAACAAGCGGGAGCGGGATGAAGATAGCTTGCACCAAAC
TGACCTGTTTGATAGTCACATGCTGTGGTTCCTTATGCATCACCTGAGACAGAGACGCCATCACCCGCGC
TGGCGAGAACCTGGGGTTGGGGCCACAGACGCGGACTCTGATGAGTCTCCCAGCTCCTCAGACACATCGG
ACGAGGAGGAGGGCCCTGACCGGGTGCAGTGCATGCCATCTTGA
